>Addgene plasmid #220992 | pDY2262 hACTB atgRNA Paired Guide 2 | addgene full sequence | sequence record 437052 | Addgene NGS Result
CTCCATCCAGTCTATTAATTGTTGCCGGGAAGCTAGAGTAAGTAGTTCGCCAGTTAATAGTTTGCGCAAC
GTTGTTGCCATTGCTACAGGCATCGTGGTGTCACGCTCGTCGTTTGGTATGGCTTCATTCAGCTCCGGTT
CCCAACGATCAAGGCGAGTTACATGATCCCCCATGTTGTGCAAAAAAGCGGTTAGCTCCTTCGGTCCTCC
GATCGTTGTCAGAAGTAAGTTGGCCGCAGTGTTATCACTCATGGTTATGGCAGCACTGCATAATTCTCTT
ACTGTCATGCCATCCGTAAGATGCTTTTCTGTGACTGGTGAGTACTCAACCAAGTCATTCTGAGAATAGT
GTATGCGGCGACCGAGTTGCTCTTGCCCGGCGTCAATACGGGATAATACCGCGCCACATAGCAGAACTTT
AAAAGTGCTCATCATTGGAAAACGTTCTTCGGGGCGAAAACTCTCAAGGATCTTACCGCTGTTGAGATCC
AGTTCGATGTAACCCACTCGTGCACCCAACTGATCTTCAGCATCTTTTACTTTCACCAGCGTTTCTGGGT
GAGCAAAAACAGGAAGGCAAAATGCCGCAAAAAAGGGAATAAGGGCGACACGGAAATGTTGAATACTCAT
ACTCTTCCTTTTTCAATATTATTGAAGCATTTATCAGGGTTATTGTCTCATGAGCGGATACATATTTGAA
TGTATTTAGAAAAATAAACAAATAGGGGTTCCGCGCACATTTCCCCGAAAAGTGCCACCTGACGTCGCTA
GCTGTACAAAAAAGCAGGCTTTAAAGGAACCAATTCAGTCGACTGGATCCGGTACCAAGGTCGGGCAGGA
AGAGGGCCTATTTCCCATGATTCCTTCATATTTGCATATACGATACAAGGCTGTTAGAGAGATAATTAGA
ATTAATTTGACTGTAAACACAAAGATATTAGTACAAAATACGTGACGTAGAAAGTAATAATTTCTTGGGT
AGTTTGCAGTTTTAAAATTATGTTTTAAAATGGACTATCATATGCTTACCGTAACTTGAAAGTATTTCGA
TTTCTTGGCTTTATATATCTTGTGGAAAGGACGAAACACCGGAGGGGAAGACGGCCCGGGGTTTTAGAGC
TAGAAATAGCAAGTTAAAATAAGGCTAGTCCGTTATCAACTTGAAAAAGTGGCACCGAGTCGGTGCGGCT
TGTCGACGACGGCGGTCTCCGTCGTCAGGATCATGGGCCGTCTTCCCTTTTTTTAAGCTTGGGCCGCTCG
AGGTACCTCTCTACATATGACATGTGAGCAAAAGGCCAGCAAAAGGCCAGGAACCGTAAAAAGGCCGCGT
TGCTGGCGTTTTTCCATAGGCTCCGCCCCCCTGACGAGCATCACAAAAATCGACGCTCAAGTCAGAGGTG
GCGAAACCCGACAGGACTATAAAGATACCAGGCGTTTCCCCCTGGAAGCTCCCTCGTGCGCTCTCCTGTT
CCGACCCTGCCGCTTACCGGATACCTGTCCGCCTTTCTCCCTTCGGGAAGCGTGGCGCTTTCTCATAGCT
CACGCTGTAGGTATCTCAGTTCGGTGTAGGTCGTTCGCTCCAAGCTGGGCTGTGTGCACGAACCCCCCGT
TCAGCCCGACCGCTGCGCCTTATCCGGTAACTATCGTCTTGAGTCCAACCCGGTAAGACACGACTTATCG
CCACTGGCAGCAGCCACTGGTAACAGGATTAGCAGAGCGAGGTATGTAGGCGGTGCTACAGAGTTCTTGA
AGTGGTGGCCTAACTACGGCTACACTAGAAGAACAGTATTTGGTATCTGCGCTCTGCTGAAGCCAGTTAC
CTTCGGAAAAAGAGTTGGTAGCTCTTGATCCGGCAAACAAACCACCGCTGGTAGCGGTGGTTTTTTTGTT
TGCAAGCAGCAGATTACGCGCAGAAAAAAAGGATCTCAAGAAGATCCTTTGATCTTTTCTACGGGGTCTG
ACGCTCAGTGGAACGAAAACTCACGTTAAGGGATTTTGGTCATGAGATTATCAAAAAGGATCTTCACCTA
GATCCTTTTAAATTAAAAATGAAGTTTTAAATCAATCTAAAGTATATATGAGTAAACTTGGTCTGACAGT
TACCAATGCTTAATCAGTGAGGCACCTATCTCAGCGATCTGTCTATTTCGTTCATCCATAGTTGCCTGAC
TCCCCGTCGTGTAGATAACTACGATACGGGAGGGCTTACCATCTGGCCCCAGTGCTGCAATGATACCGCG
AGATCCACGCTCACCGGCTCCAGATTTATCAGCAATAAACCAGCCAGCCGGAAGGGCCGAGCGCAGAAGT
GGTCCTGCAACTTTATCCGC
Features (pLannotate 1.2.2; 6 found; start..end, strand, type, name):
    631..735     -  promoter       AmpR promoter: bla
    773..790     +  protein_bind   attB1 (fragment): mutant version of attB; recombination site for the Gateway® BP reaction BP Clonase™
    842..1082    +  promoter       U6 promoter: RNA polymerase III promoter for human U6 snRNA
   1111..1186    +  misc_RNA       gRNA scaffold: guide RNA scaffold for the Streptococcus pyogenes CRISPR/Cas9 system
   1341..1929    -  rep_origin     ori: high-copy-number ColE1/pMB1/pBR322/pUC origin of replication
   2100..630     -  CDS            AmpR (across the origin): β-lactamase; bla; confers resistance to ampicillin, carbenicillin, and related antibiotics
