[The description below was written by a language model from this plasmid's Addgene catalogue record and pLannotate feature annotations shown in this document.]
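Description:
pDY2262 hACTB atgRNA Paired Guide 2 is a small (about 2.3 kb) CRISPR guide-expression plasmid built on the pU6-pegRNA-GG-acceptor backbone, a Golden Gate acceptor designed for cloning prime-editing guide RNAs. It is propagated in E. coli from a high-copy ColE1/pUC-type origin and selected with ampicillin through a β-lactamase gene driven by its native bla promoter. There is no mammalian selection marker or reporter in the annotated sequence, so the plasmid is suited to transient delivery into human cells alongside the other components of the editing system. A short fragment annotated as an attB1 Gateway site lies upstream of the expression cassette and appears to be a backbone remnant rather than a functional element.

The payload is a single RNA polymerase III transcription unit. The human U6 promoter drives an "atgRNA" directed against the human ACTB (β-actin) locus, comprising a spacer, the Streptococcus pyogenes Cas9 guide scaffold and a 3′ extension. In the PASTE approach described in the associated publication, an atgRNA is a pegRNA-like guide whose 3′ extension templates the writing of an integrase attachment site into the genome by a Cas9 nickase–reverse transcriptase. That landing site is then used by a serine integrase to insert kilobase-scale cargo DNA. The name indicates that this is the second member of a paired-guide set for ACTB, presumably used with a partner guide targeting the opposite strand, although the record does not name that partner. It also does not specify the attachment site encoded in the extension.
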