Addgene plasmid #220992: pDY2262 hACTB atgRNA Paired Guide 2
Purpose: hACTB atgRNA
Depositing lab: Omar Abudayyeh & Jonathan Gootenberg. Depositing organization: Massachusetts Institute of Technology. Publication: Precise kilobase-scale genomic insertions in mammalian cells using PASTE. Fell CW, Schmitt-Ulms C, Tagliaferri DV, Gootenberg JS, Abudayyeh OO. Nat Protoc. 2024 Dec 15. doi: 10.1038/s41596-024-01090-z. PubMed 39676077.
Backbone
  Vector backbone: pU6-pegRNA-GG-acceptor (Addgene #132777)
  Vector type: CRISPR
Growth in bacteria
  Bacterial resistance: Ampicillin, 100 μg/mL
  Growth temperature: 37°C
  Growth strain: NEB Stable
  Copy number: Unknown
Gene/Insert
  Gene/Insert name: ACTB atgRNA
  gRNA/shRNA sequence: GGAGGGGAAGACGGCCCGGGgttttagagctagaaatagcaagttaaaataaggctagtccgttatcaacttgaaaaagtggcaccgagtcggtgcggcttgtcgacgacggcggtctccgtcgtcaggatcat
  Species: H. sapiens (human)
  Entrez Gene: ACTB (a.k.a. BKRNS, BNS, BRWS1, CSMH, DDS1, PS1TP5BP1, THC8)
Terms and licenses: Academic/Nonprofit Terms; Industry Terms: Not Available to Industry
How to cite: pDY2262 hACTB atgRNA Paired Guide 2 was a gift from Omar Abudayyeh & Jonathan Gootenberg (Addgene plasmid # 220992 ; http://n2t.net/addgene:220992 ; RRID:Addgene_220992)
